>Addgene plasmid #178023 | pProUSER13F4C | addgene full sequence | sequence record 364507 | Addgene NGS Result
GCGCGCCCAGCTGTCTAGGGCGGCGGATTTGTCCTACTCAGGAGAGCGTTCACCGACAAACAACAGATAA
AACGAAAGGCCCAGTCTTTCGACTGAGCCTTTCGTTTTATTTGATGCCTTTAATTAAAGCGGATAACAAT
TTCACACAGGAGGCCGATCGCGTCATAGCAAACTCAAAGAGTATAAAAATCGCTTTTTTCCGGAAGCTTC
GGTAAAAAACGAAACTTTTGTCTCTATGATTTTGTTTTATAATGTAAACGGTTTCTTATATAGTATACTT
ATACTATCAATTTGCTCAAGTAGATACTGACAGGAAGGATAGAAAAACAGATGGAATACATAAATACAAG
ACAAAAAGAGATTTTGTATCTGTTGTTATCTGAACCTGATGACTATTTAGTTGTGCAAGATTTCGCAGAT
AGGGTACAGTGTTCTGAAAAAACAATCCGGAATGATTTGAAAGTGATCGAGGATTATCTCAATGAGCATT
CTCATGCACAGCTTATTCGAAAACCAGGGTTGGGCGTTTATTTACATATAGAAGAACAGGAAAGGACCTG
GCTAAGCCAACAATTACATACTGAACATTTTTCTTCTAGGCAGCGGAGCGATAAGGAAAGAATGCTGCAC
ATTGCTTATGACTTATTAATGAATCCGAAGCCTGTTTCCGCAAAAGACATTGCCGCTCGGCATTTTGTCA
ATCGATCTTCCATTAAAAAGGATTTATACGCAGTAGAAGAGTGGCTGAAGCGTTTTGATCTCACACTGGT
TTCTAGGCAGCGGCTTGGATTAAAGGTTGAAGGGAACGAAAGAAATAAAAGAAAGGCATTGGCAAGAATA
TCTGATTTGATTCACAATACAGCGTTTACCAGCCAATTTATTAAAAGTAAGTTTTTACATTATGAAGTAG
ACTTTGTGACGAAAGAAATCAAATCACTACAAAAAAAGCATTCCCTCTATTTCACAGACGAAACGTTTGA
AAGTTTGTTGCTGCATACATTGTTAATGGTCCGCCGCATCAAAATGAAGCAGCCGATTTCATTGTCCCCA
AAAGAAATGGCGGCAGTAAAAAAGAAGAAAGAATATCAATGGACATTTGCTTGTTTACAGCGGCTTGAAC
CGGTTTTTGCAATTCGCTTCCCTGAAGAAGAAGCCGTGTACTTAACATTACATATATTGGGCGGTAAGGT
TCGTTATCCATTGCAGACAGAAGAGAACCTTGAAAATGCTGTGCTTCCTAAGGTTGTAGGGCATTTAATC
AATCGTGTTTCAGAGCTGAAAATGATGGATTTTCACAAGGATCAGGATTTGATCAATGGTTTGAACATTC
ATCTCAATACYGTGCTACAACGGCTGAGCTACGATCTTTCTGTAGCAAATCCTATGCTCAATGACATCAA
AAAGATGTACCCTTATTTGTTCCACCTCATCATTGATGTTTTGGAAGACATCAATCAAACTTTTGATCTT
CATATTCCTGAGGAAGAGGCAGCATATTTGACATTGCATTTTCAGGCAGCGATCGAACGGATGCAGGGCA
GCAGCGAGACACATAAAAAGGCGGTTATCGTCTGCCACATGGGGATTGGGATGTCACAATTGCTGCGGAC
AAAAATTGAACGGAAATATCACCAAATCGCTGTAATGGCTTGTATTGCAAAGGCCGATTTAAAGGATTAT
ATCAAAAAGCATGAGGATATTGATCTTGTCATATCCACCATTGCGCTGGAGAATATAACGGTTCCCCATA
TTGTTGTGTCTCCGCTTTTAGAGCCTGGCGAAGAGAAGAAATTAAGTGCGTTTATACGTCAGCTGGGCGA
ATCACACCGCCAAAAACAAAAAACGTTTCAGATGCTGAACAATACGACTCCTTTTTTGGTTTTTTTGCAG
CAGGAGGCGGAGCATCGCTACAAGTTAATCGAACAGCTGGCGACAGCTTTGTTTGAGAAAGGCTATGTTG
ATAAGGACTATGCGGTTCATGCGGTGATGAGGGAAAAAATGTCGGCTACAAATATTGGGTCAGGCATTGC
CATTCCTCATGCAAACGCTAAATTTATTAAACAATCAGCAATCGCGATTGCCACATTAAAGGAGCCGCTT
GAATGGGGAAATAAAAAAGTTTCGCTCGTTTTTATGCTGGCTGTCAAACACGAGGATCAAACTATGACAA
AGCAGCTGTTTAGCGAGCTTTCATATCTTAGCGAGCAGCCGGCCTTCGTCCAGAAGCTGACGAAAGAAAC
CAATGTCATGACATTTTTATCTCATTTGGATTATTAAAAGCAGGGATTATTCCTTGCTTTTTTTGTTATA
GGGAAAAATGCCTTTATTACCGGAACCTATGGTAAAAAAAGCGATTTTAATGAGCTGATTTCGGTATACA
GTTGAGACAAGATCTTATTATTCACACTTTAAGCTGAGGCGATCGCAACGTCGTGACTGGGAAAACCCTG
GCGTTACCCAACTTAATCGCCTTGCAGCACATCCCCCTTTCGCCAGCTGGCGTAATAGCGAAGAGGCCCG
CACCGATCGCCCTTCCCAACAGTTGCGCAGCCTGAATGGCGAATGGCGCTTTGCCTGGTTTCCGGCACCA
GAAGCGGTGCCGGAAAGCTGGCTGGAGTGCGATCTTCCTGAGGCCGATACTGTCGTCGTCCCCTCAAACT
GGCAGATGCACGGTTACGATGCGCCCATCTACACCAACGTGACCTATCCCATTACGGTCAATCCGCCGTT
TGTTCCCACGGAGAATCCGACGGGTTGTTACTCGCTCACATTTAATGTTGATGAAAGCTGGCTACAGGAA
GGCCAGACGCGAATTATTTTTGATGGCGTTAACTCGGCGTTTCATCTGTGGTGCAACGGGCGCTGGGTCG
GTTACGGCCAGGACAGTCGTTTGCCGTCTGAATTTGACCTGAGCGCATTTTTACGCGCCGGAGAAAACCG
CCTCGCGGTGATGGTGCTGCGCTGGAGTGACGGCAGTTATCTGGAAGATCAGGATATGTGGCGGATGAGC
GGCATTTTCCGTGACGTCTCGTTGCTGCATAAACCGACTACACAAATCAGCGATTTCCATGTTGCCACTC
GCTTTAATGATGATTTCAGCCGCGCTGTACTGGAGGCTGAAGTTCAGATGTGCGGCGAGTTGCGTGACTA
CCTACGGGTAACAGTTTCTTTATGGCAGGGTGAAACGCAGGTCGCCAGCGGCACCGCGCCTTTCGGCGGT
GAAATTATCGATGAGCGTGGTGGTTATGCCGATCGCGTCACACTACGTCTGAACGTCGAAAACCCGAAAC
TGTGGAGCGCCGAAATCCCGAATCTCTATCGTGCGGTGGTTGAACTGCACACCGCCGACGGCACGCTGAT
TGAAGCAGAAGCCTGCGATGTCGGTTTCCGCGAGGTGCGGATTGAAAATGGTCTGCTGCTGCTGAACGGC
AAGCCGTTGCTGATTCGAGGCGTTAACCGTCACGAGCATCATCCTCTGCATGGTCAGGTCATGGATGAGC
AGACGATGGTGCAGGATATCCTGCTGATGAAGCAGAACAACTTTAACGCCGTGCGCTGTTCGCATTATCC
GAACCATCCGCTGTGGTACACGCTGTGCGACCGCTACGGCCTGTATGTGGTGGATGAAGCCAATATTGAA
ACCCACGGCATGGTGCCAATGAATCGTCTGACCGATGATCCGCGCTGGCTACCGGCGATGAGCGAACGCG
TAACGCGAATGGTGCAGCGCGATCGTAATCACCCGAGTGTGATCATCTGGTCGCTGGGGAATGAATCAGG
CCACGGCGCTAATCACGACGCGCTGTATCGCTGGATCAAATCTGTCGATCCTTCCCGCCCGGTGCAGTAT
GAAGGCGGCGGAGCCGACACCACGGCCACCGATATTATTTGCCCGATGTACGCGCGCGTGGATGAAGACC
AGCCCTTCCCGGCTGTGCCGAAATGGTCCATCAAAAAATGGCTTTCGCTACCTGGAGAGACGCGCCCGCT
GATCCTTTGCGAATACGCCCACGCGATGGGTAACAGTCTTGGCGGTTTCGCTAAATACTGGCAGGCGTTT
CGTCAGTATCCCCGTTTACAGGGCGGCTTCGTCTGGGACTGGGTGGATCAGTCGCTGATTAAATATGATG
AAAACGGCAACCCGTGGTCGGCTTACGGCGGTGATTTTGGCGATACGCCGAACGATCGCCAGTTCTGTAT
GAACGGTCTGGTCTTTGCGCGATCGCACCTCAGCGTCGTGACTGGGAAAACCCTGGCGACTAGTCTTGGA
CTCCTGTTGATAGATCCAGTAATGACCTCAGAACTCCATCTGGATTTGTTCAGAACGCTCGGTTGCCGCC
GGGCGTTTTTTATTGGTGAGAATCCAGACGTGTAGGCTGGAGCTGCTTCCCTGCAGGAGTCAGGTTTTAT
ATTGCGAAAAATAATTGGCGAACGAGGTAACTGGATACCTCATCCGCCAATTAAAATTTGCTGTGCAACA
GGTGACATCAGAGGTCATCGTTCAAAATGGTATGCGTTTTGACACATCCACTATATATCCGTGTCGTTCT
GTCCACTCCTGAATCCCATTCCAGAAATTCTCTAGCGATTCCAGAAGTTTCTCAGAGTCGGAAAGTTGAC
CAGACATTACGAACTGGCACAGATGGTCATAACCTGAAGGAAGATCTGATTGCTTAACTGCTTCAGTTAA
GACCGAAGCGCTCGTCGTATAACAGATGCGATGATGCAGACCAATCAACATGGCACCTGCCATTGCTACC
TGCACAGTCAAGGATGGTAGAAATGTTGTCGGTCCTTGCACACGAATATTACGCCATTTGCCTGCATATT
CAAACAGCTCTTCTACGATAAGGGCACAAATCGCATCGTGGAACGTTTGGGCTTCTACCGATTTAGCAGT
TTGATACACTTTCTCTAAGTATCCACCTGAATCATAAATCGGCAAAATAGAGAAAAATTGACCATGTGTA
AGCGGCCAATCTGATTCCACCTGAGATGCATAATCTAGTAGAATCTCTTCGCTATCAAAATTCACTTCCA
CCTTCCACTCACCGGTTGTCCATTCATGGCTGAACTCTGCTTCCTCTGTTGACATGACACACATCATCTC
AATATCCGAATAGGGCCCATCAGTCTGACGACCAAGAGAGCCATAAACACCAATAGCCTTAACATCATCC
CCATATTTATCCAATATTCGTTCCTTAATTTCATGAACAATCTTCATTCTTTCTTCTCTAGTCATTATTA
TTGGTCCATTCACTATTCTCATTCCCCTTTCAGATAATTTTAGATTTGCTTTTCTAAATAAGAATATTTG
GAGAGCACCGTTCTTATTCAGCTATTAAACCCATTATATCGGGTTTTTGAGGGGATTTCAACTGCAGCGT
TGTCCTTTTCCGCTGTGGTTGTTTTTGTTGGAAGTGTGTATCAGGTATCTGCATAGTTATTCCGAACTTC
CAATTAATGCAAGCTGGTACCCTAAGGAGGATATTCATATGCAAGCACTTCTGCAGTGCAGGCTAGCTTT
TTTGTGCAAAAGCGTGGTAATTTATGGTCTTTTCGAGCGGATGAATGAGAACAAAATCGAACCACATACT
ACATATATAACCACCGAAAGATGGTGATCAATGATGGAACGACGAATATTTATCCGGCTTCGCCACCGAG
TGCTGGCACATCCAGGGGATATTATTACCGTTGGAGATGCCGCGCAAATAGAAGGGCAGCTTCAGCTGAA
AAAGAAACTTTCGGCTATGCCGCTTTATCAGGTGAGCGAAAAAGATAAAAATATCGTAATTCTGGATATC
ATACAAGTCCTCAGAGCCATTCATTTACAAGACCCGACAATTGATGTTCAAACCGTAGGCGGAGCAGAAA
CCATTGTTGAAATTCAGTATCGAAAGCGAAATTTATCAACGGTTCTATTTATCGGTGTCTGGCTGCTTCT
GTTTATTGGATCGTGTCTTGCCATCATGAACTTTCATGAGGATGTAAGCATGAGAGATGTTCATATCGCA
CTATATGAAATCATAACCGGAGAGAGGAATGACTATCCATATTTGCTTCAAATCCCATACAGCATCGGTT
TGGGACTGGGGATGATCGTGTTTTTTAACCACATATTTAAAAAGCGCCTAAATGAAGAGCCCAGCCCGCT
GGAGGTTGAGATGTTTAACTATCAGCTTGATCTCGATCAATATGTGGCCATGCATGAGAATCAAGAAACC
ATAAAGGATCTGCATGATCGTTAGTGTATTGTTCATCATTTTTGTCGGGCTCGGCGGAGGCATAACGGTG
GGGGCGGGTTTCGTTGCTTTTTTAACCGTAATGGGAATCATTCCGCGGCTGATGCAGCTCACCAAAACAA
TGAGATTTGTTCAGGCTTATGAAGCGACCTGACTGGGTCCCCAATAATTACGATTTAAATTAGTAGCCCG
CCTAATGAGCGGGCTTTTTTTTAATTCCCCTATTTGTTTATTTTTCTAAATACATTCAAATATGTATCCG
CTCATGAGACAATAACCCTGATAAATGCTTCAATAATATTGAAAAAGGAAGAGTATGAGCATTCAGCATT
TTCGTGTGGCGCTGATTCCGTTTTTTGCGGCGTTTTGCCTGCCGGTGTTTGCGCATCCGGAAACCCTGGT
GAAAGTGAAAGATGCGGAAGATCAACTGGGTGCGCGCGTGGGCTATATTGAACTGGATCTGAACAGCGGC
AAAATTCTGGAATCTTTTCGTCCGGAAGAACGTTTTCCGATGATGAGCACCTTTAAAGTGCTGCTGTGCG
GTGCGGTTCTGAGCCGTGTGGATGCGGGCCAGGAACAACTGGGCCGTCGTATTCATTATAGCCAGAACGA
TCTGGTGGAATATAGCCCGGTGACCGAAAAACATCTGACCGATGGCATGACCGTGCGTGAACTGTGCAGC
GCGGCGATTACCATGAGCGATAACACCGCGGCGAACCTGCTGCTGACGACCATTGGCGGTCCGAAAGAAC
TGACCGCGTTTCTGCATAACATGGGCGATCATGTGACCCGTCTGGATCGTTGGGAACCGGAACTGAACGA
AGCGATTCCGAACGATGAACGTGATACCACCATGCCGGCAGCAATGGCGACCACCCTGCGTAAACTGCTG
ACGGGTGAGCTGCTGACCCTGGCAAGCCGCCAGCAACTGATTGATTGGATGGAAGCGGATAAAGTGGCGG
GTCCGCTGCTGCGTAGCGCGCTGCCGGCTGGCTGGTTTATTGCGGATAAAAGCGGTGCGGGCGAACGTGG
CAGCCGTGGCATTATTGCGGCGCTGGGCCCGGATGGTAAACCGAGCCGTATTGTGGTGATTTATACCACC
GGCAGCCAGGCGACGATGGATGAACGTAACCGTCAGATTGCGGAAATTGGCGCGAGCCTGATTAAACATT
GGTAAACCGATACAATTAAAGGCTCCTTTTGGAGCCTTTTTTTTTGGACGACCCTTGTCCTTTTCCGCTG
CATAACCCTGCTTCGGGGTCATTATAGCGATTTTTTCGGTATATCCATCCTTTTTCGCACGATATACAGG
ATTTTGCCAAAGGGTTCGTGTAGACTTTCCTTGGTGTATCCAACGGCGTCAGCCGGGCAGGATAGGTGAA
GTAGGCCCACCCGCGAGCGGGTGTTCCTTCTTCACTGTCCCTTATTCGCACCTGGCGGTGCTCAACGGGA
ATCCTGCTCTGCGAGGCTGGCCGTAGGCCGGCCCTACCGGCGCGGCAGCGTTACCCGTGTCGGCGGCTCC
AACGGCTCGCCATCGTCCAGAAAACACGGCTCATCGGGCATCGGCAGGCGCTGCTGCCCGCGCCGTTCCC
ATTCCTCCGTTTCGGTCAAGGCTGGCAGGTCTGGTTCCATGCCCGGAATGCCGGGCTGGCTGGGCGGCTC
CTCGCCGGGGCCGGTCGGTAGTTGCTGCTCGCCCGGATACAGGGTCGGGATGCGGCGCAGGTCGCCATGC
CCCAACAGCGATTCGTCCTGGTCGTCGTGATCAACCACCACGGCGGCACTGAACACCGACAGGCGCAACT
GGTCGCGGGGCTGGCCCCACGCCACGCGGTCATTGACCACGTAGGCCGACACGGTGCCGGGGCCGTTGAG
CTTCACGACGGAGATCCAGCGCTCGGCCACCAAGTCCTTGACTGCGTATTGGACCGTCCGCAAAGAACGT
CCGATGAGCTTGGAAAGTGTCTTCTGGCTGACCACCACGGCGTTCTGGTGGCCCATCTGCGCCACGAGGT
GATGCAGCAGCATTGCCGCCGTGGGTTTCCTCGCAATAAGCCCGGCCCACGCCTCATGCGCTTTGCGTTC
CGTTTGCACCCAGTGACCGGGCTTGTTCTTGGCTTGAATGCCGATTTCTCTGGACTGCGTGGCCATGCTT
ATCTCCATGCGGTAGGGGTGCCGCACGGTTGCGGCACCATGCGCAATCAGCTGCAACTTTTCGGCAGCGC
GACAACAATTATGCGTTGCGTAAAAGTGGCAGTCAATTACAGATTTTCTTTAACCTACGCAATGAGCTAT
TGCGGGGGGTGCCGCAATGAGCTGTTGCGTACCCCCCTTTTTTAAGTTGTTGATTTTTAAGTCTTTCGCA
TTTCGCCCTATATCTAGTTCTTTGGTGCCCAAAGAAGGGCACCCCTGCGGGGTTCCCCCACGCCTTCGGC
GCGGCTCCCCCTCCGGCAAAAAGTGGCCCCTCCGGGGCTTGTTGATCGACTGCGCGGCCTTCGGCCTTGC
CCAAGGTGGCGCTGCCCCCTTGGAACCCCCGCACTCGCCGCCGTGAGGCTCGGGGGGCAGGCGGGCGGGC
TTCGCCCTTCGACTGCCCCCACTCGCATAGGCTTGGGTCGTTCCAGGCGCGTCAAGGCCAAGCCGCTGCG
CGGTCGCTGCGCGAGCCTTGACCCGCCTTCCACTTGGTGTCCAACCGGCAAGCGAAGCGCGCAGGCCGCA
GGCCGGAGGCTTTTCCCCAGAGAAAATTAAAAAAATTGATGGGGCAAGGCCGCAGGCCGCGCAGTTGGAG
CCGGTGGGTATGTGGTCGAAGGCTGGGTAGCCGGTGGGCAATCCCTGTGGTCAAGCTCGTGGGCAGGCGC
AGCCTGTCCATCAGCTTGTCCAGCAGGGTTGTCCACGGGCCGAGCGAAGCGAGCCAGCCGGTGGCCGCTC
GCGGCCATCGTCCACATATCCACGGGCTGGCAAGGGAGCGCAGCGACCGCGCAGGGCGAAGCCCGGAGAG
CAAGCCCGTAGGGGGAGGCGATCTCGAGAGCTTGCATGCTGAACTTGGAGGACCTTTCCTTTATGGACAG
CTCGGGGCTTGGCGTTATTTTAGGAAGATACAAGCAAATTAAGCAAATTGGCGGAGAAATGGTTGTTTGC
GCTATCTCTCCTGCGGTGAAGCGATTGTTTGATATGTCGGGTCTGTTTAAAATTATCCGATTTGAACAAT
CTGAACAGCAGGCACTCCTGACACTGGGGGTGGCATCATGAAAAATGAAATGCACCTTGAGTTTTCTGCC
CTCAGTCAGAATGAATCGTTCGCCCGTGTGACAGTTGCTTCATTTATAGCTCAGCTGGACCCGACAATGG
ATGAACTGACTGAAATCAAAACAGTCGTGTCAGAGGCTGTCACGAATGCGATTATCCATGGATATGAAGA
GAACTGTGAAGGGAAAGTTTACATTTCAGTGACGCTGGAAGATCATGTCGTATATATGACTATTCGTGAT
GAAGGCTTAGGCATTACAGATCTTGAAGAAGCCCGTCAGCCTCTATTTACGACTAAGCCTGAGCTTGAGC
GCTCTGGAATGGGCTTTACCATTATGGAAAATTTCATGGATGATGTCAGTATCGATTCATCGCCTGAAAT
GGGAACAACGATTCGCTTAACAAAGCACTTATCAAAAAGCAAAGCGCTTTGTAATTAAGGAGATTTGTTA
TGGATTAACCAGCTTGTACAG
Features (pLannotate 1.2.2; 16 found; start..end, strand, type, name):
     27..113     -  terminator     rrnB T1 terminator: Escherichia coli rrnB; transcription terminator T1 from the E. coli rrnB gene
    331..2274    +  CDS            manR: MANR_BACSU - Experimental evidence at protein level: Swiss-Prot protein existence level 1. Positively regulates the expression of the mannose operon that consists of three genes, manP, manA, and yjdF, which are responsible for the transport and utilization of mannose. Also activates its own expression. From Bacillus subtilis (strain 168).
   2426..4218    +  CDS            lacZ (fragment): β-galactosidase; lacZ
   4234..4258    +  CDS            lacZα (fragment): LacZα fragment of β-galactosidase; lacZ fragment
   4269..4363    +  terminator     lambda t0 terminator: transcription terminator from phage lambda
   4505..5260    -  CDS            knt: KANU_STAAU - Also known as kan. Experimental evidence at protein level: Swiss-Prot protein existence level 1. Inactivates the antibiotic kanamycin by catalyzing the transfer of a nucleotidyl group from nucleoside triphosphates such as ATP to the 4'-hydroxyl group of the aminoglycoside. From Staphylococcus aureus.
   5634..6251    +  CDS            spoVAA: SP5AA_BACSU - Protein predicted: Swiss-Prot protein existence level 4. From Bacillus subtilis (strain 168).
   6244..6396    +  CDS            spoVAB (fragment): SP5AB_BACSU - Protein predicted: Swiss-Prot protein existence level 4. From Bacillus subtilis (strain 168).
   6473..6564    +  promoter       AmpR promoter: bla
   6565..7422    +  CDS            bla: BLAT_ECOLX - Experimental evidence at protein level: Swiss-Prot protein existence level 1. TEM-type are the most prevalent beta-lactamases in enterobacteria; they hydrolyze the beta-lactam bond in susceptible beta-lactam antibiotics, thus conferring resistance to penicillins and cephalosporins. TEM-3 and TEM-4 are capable of hydrolyzing cefotaxime and ceftazidime. TEM-5 is capable of hydrolyzing ceftazidime. TEM-6 is capable of hydrolyzing ceftazidime and aztreonam. TEM-8/CAZ-2, TEM- 16/CAZ-7 and TEM-24/CAZ-6 are markedly active against ceftazidime. IRT- 4 shows resistance to beta-lactamase in
   7429..7468    +  terminator     fd terminator: central terminator from bacteriophage fd (Otsuka and Kunisawa, 1982)
   7615..7723    +  oriT           oriT: incP origin of transfer
   7734..8396    -  CDS            pBBR1 Rep: replication protein for the broad-host-range plasmid pBBR1 from Bordetella bronchiseptica
   8397..9168    -  rep_origin     pBBR1 oriV: replication origin of the broad-host-range plasmid pBBR1 from Bordetella bronchiseptica; requires the pBBR1 Rep protein for replication
   9267..9488    +  CDS            spoIIAA (fragment): SP2AA_BACSU - Experimental evidence at protein level: Swiss-Prot protein existence level 1. In the phosphorylated form it could act as an anti-anti-sigma factor that counteracts SpoIIAB and thus releases sigma f from inhibition. From Bacillus subtilis (strain 168).
   9488..9925    +  CDS            spoIIAB: SP2AB_BACSU - Experimental evidence at protein level: Swiss-Prot protein existence level 1. Binds to sigma F and blocks its ability to form an RNA polymerase holoenzyme (E-sigma F). Phosphorylates SpoIIAA on a serine residue. This phosphorylation may enable SpoIIAA to act as an anti- anti-sigma factor that counteracts SpoIIAB and thus releases sigma F from inhibition. From Bacillus subtilis (strain 168).
