[The description below was written by a language model from this plasmid's Addgene catalogue record and pLannotate feature annotations shown in this document.]
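Description:
pProUSER13F4C is an E. coli–Bacillus subtilis shuttle/integration vector from the ProUSER2.0 toolbox, a set of customizable plasmids for synthetic biology in B. subtilis. In E. coli it is maintained as a low-copy plasmid through the broad-host-range pBBR1 origin (oriV) and its Rep protein, with selection by the TEM β-lactamase gene (ampicillin); an incP oriT is also annotated. For B. subtilis, the functional cassette is flanked by chromosomal homology arms: a spoIIAA fragment and spoIIAB on one side, and spoVAA plus the start of spoVAB on the other. These genes border sigF in the genome, consistent with the recorded "ΔsigF insertion site": double crossover would be expected to place the cassette in the chromosome while replacing sigF, the sporulation sigma factor gene. Integrants are selected with the kanamycin nucleotidyltransferase gene (knt, of Staphylococcus aureus origin) located between the arms.

The payload is a mannose-responsive expression module. It carries manR, which encodes the B. subtilis activator of the mannose operon, together with the PmanA (Pman) promoter it controls. Downstream lies a roughly 1.8 kb placeholder annotated as lacZ fragments. The record describes this as a nicking-site cassette to be replaced by the user's gene of interest through ligation-independent (USER-type) cloning. The rrnB T1 terminator lies upstream of manR, the lambda t0 terminator closes the expression unit after the placeholder, and an fd terminator follows bla. The vector therefore serves as an empty recipient for building inducible, single-copy expression constructs for B. subtilis. The exact position of the promoter and the nicking sites is not annotated in the feature table.
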