Addgene plasmid #178023: pProUSER13F4C
Purpose: E. coli - B. subtilis nicking vector pProUSER13F4C. Ap-BBR1; ΔsigF-insertion-site; Km; manR-PmanA
Depositing lab: Sheila Jensen. Depositing organization: Danmarks Tekniske Universitet. Publication: The ProUSER2.0 Toolbox: Genetic Parts and Highly Customizable Plasmids for Synthetic Biology in Bacillus subtilis. Falkenberg KB, Mol V, de la Maza Larrea AS, Pogrebnyakov I, Norholm MHH, Nielsen AT, Jensen SI. ACS Synth Biol. 2021 Dec 17;10(12):3278-3289. doi: 10.1021/acssynbio.1c00130. Epub 2021 Nov 18. PubMed 34793671.
Backbone
  Vector backbone: pProUSER13F4C
  Backbone size w/o insert (bp): 8169
  Total vector size (bp): 9961
  Vector type: Bacterial Expression
Growth in bacteria
  Bacterial resistance: Ampicillin, 100 μg/mL
  Growth temperature: 37°C
  Growth strain: Pir1
  Copy number: Low Copy
Gene/Insert
  Gene/Insert name: nicking site to be replaced with your gene of interest
  Insert size (bp): 1792
  Promoter: Pman
  Cloning method: Ligation Independent Cloning
  Sequencing primers: 5′ aaggactatgcggttcatgc; 3′ ccgagcgttctgaacaaatc
Terms and licenses: Academic/Nonprofit Terms; Industry Terms: Not Available to Industry
How to cite: pProUSER13F4C was a gift from Sheila Jensen (Addgene plasmid # 178023 ; http://n2t.net/addgene:178023 ; RRID:Addgene_178023)
